>Addgene plasmid #65359 | POT5-TEF2p-ycrtYB-ADH1t | depositor full sequence | sequence record 138758 | POT5-TEF2p-ycrtYB-ADH1t sequence 7654 bps
CCTCTGAGAGAGACCCAGGACACTGCGGATCGAGACCACTAGTACCGGTCTGCAGCTCGAGGGGGGGCCC
GGTACCCAATTCGCCCTATAGTGAGTCGTATTACGCGCGCTCACTGGCCGTCGTTTTACAACGTCGTGAC
TGGGAAAACCCTGGCGTTACCCAACTTAATCGCCTTGCAGCACATCCCCCTTTCGCCAGCTGGCGTAATA
GCGAAGAGGCCCGCACCGATCGCCCTTCCCAACAGTTGCGCAGCCTGAATGGCGAATGGCGCG
[124 nt withheld, positions 274-397]
C
[91 nt withheld, positions 399-489]
A
[49 nt withheld, positions 491-539]
CCTTTGACGTTGGAGTCCACGTTCTTT
[37 nt withheld, positions 567-603]
ACCCTATCTCGGTCTATTCTTTTGATTTATAAGGGATTTTGCCGATTTCGGCCTATTGGTTAAAAAATGA
GCTGATTTAACAAAAATTTAACGCGAATTTTAACAAAATATTAACGTTTACAATTTCCTGATGCGGTATT
TTCTCCTTACGCATCTGTGCGGTATTTCACACCGCATAGGGTAATAACTGATATAATTAAATTGAAGCTC
TAATTTGTGAGTTTAGTATACATGCATTTACTTATAATACAGTTTTTTAGTTTTGCTGGCCGCATCTTCT
CAAATATGCTTCCCAGCCTGCTTTTCTGTAACGTTCACCCTCTACCTTAGCATCCCTTCCCTTTGCAAAT
AGTCCTCTTCCAACAATAATAATGTCAGATCCTGTAGACACCACATCATCCACGGTTCTATACTGTTGAC
CCAATGCGTCACCCTTGTCATCTAAACCCACACCGGGTGTCATAATCAACCAATCGTAACCTTCATCTCT
TCCACCCATGTCTCTTTGAGCAATAAAGCCGATAACAAAATCTTTGTCGCTCTTCGCAATGTCAACAGTA
CCCTTAGTATATTCTCCAGTAGATAGGGAGCCCTTGCATGACAATTCTGCTAACATCAAAAGGCCTCTAG
GTTCCTTTGTTACTTCTTCTGCCGCCTGCTTCAAACCGCTAACAATACCTGGGCCCACCACACCGTGTGC
ATTCGTAATGTCTGCCCATTCTGCTATTCTGTATACACCCGCAGAGTACTGCAATTTGACTGTATTACCA
ATGTCAGCAAATTTTCTGTCTTCGAAGAGTAAAAAATTGTACTTGGCGGATAATGCCTTTAGCGGCTTAA
CTGTGCCCTCCATGGAAAAATCAGTCAAGATATCCACATGTGTTTTTAGTAAACAAATTTTGGGACCTAA
TGCTTCAACTAACTCCAGTAATTCCTTGGTGGTACGAACATCCAATGAAGCACACAAGTTTGTTTGCTTT
TCGTGCATGATATTAAATAGCTTGGCAGCAACAGGACTAGGATGAGTAGCAGCACGTTCCTTATATGTAG
CTTTCGACATGATTTATCTTCGTTTCCTGCAGGTTTTTGTTCTGTGCAGTTGGGTTAAGAATACTGGGCA
ATTTCATGTTTCTTCAACACTACATATGCGTATATATACCAATCTAAGTCTGTGCTCCTTCCTTCGTTCT
TCCTTCTGTTCGGAGATTACCGAATCAAAAAAATTTCAAAGAAACCGAAATCAAAAAAAAGAATAAAAAA
AAAATGATGAATTGAATTGAAAAGCTGTGGTATGGTGCACTCTCAGTACAATCTGCTCTGATGCCGCATA
GTTAAGCCAGCCCCGACACCCGCCAACACCCGCTGACGCGCCCTGACGGGCTTGTCTGCTCCCGGCATCC
GCTTACAGACAAGCTGTGACAATCTCCGGGAGCTGCATGTGTCAGAGGTTTTCACCGTCATCACCGAAAC
GCGCGAGATTAAAGGGCCTCGTGATACGCCTATTTTTATAGGTTAATGTCATGATAATAATGGTTTCTTA
GGACGGATCGCTTGCCTGTAACTTACACGCGCCTCGTATCTTTTAATGATGGAATAATTTGGGAATTTAC
TCTGTGTTTATTTATTTTTATGTTTTGTATTTGGATTTTAGAAAGTAAATAAAGAAGGTAGAAGAGTTAC
GGAATGAAGAAAAAAAAATAAACAAAGGTTTAAAAAATTTCAACAAAAAGCGTACTTTACATATATATTT
ATTAGACAAGAAAAGCAGATTAAATAGATATACATTCGATTAACGATAAGTAAAATGTAAAATCACAGGA
TTTTCGTGTGTGGTCTTCTACACAGACAAGATGAAACAATTCGGCATTAATACCTGAGAGCAGGAAGAGC
AAGATAAAAGGTAGTATTTGTTGGCGATCCCCCTAGAGTCTTTTACATCTTCGGAAAACAAAAACTATTT
TTTCTTTAATTTCTTTTTTTACTTTCTATTTTTAATTTATATATTTATATTAAAAAATTTAAATTATAAT
TATTTTTATAGCACGTGATGAAAAGGACCCAGGTGGCACTTTTCGGGGAAATGTGCGCGGAACCCCTATT
TGTTTATTTTTCTAAATACATTCAAATATGTATCCGCTCATGAGACAATAACCCTGATAAATGCTTCAAT
AATATTGAAAAAGGAAGAGTATGAGTATTCAACATTTCCGTGTCGCCCTTATTCCCTTTTTTGCGGCATT
TTGCCTTCCTGTTTTTGCTCACCCAGAAACGCTGGTGAAAGTAAAAGATGCTGAAGATCAGTTGGGTGCA
CGAGTGGGTTACATCGAACTGGATCTCAACAGCGGTAAGATCCTTGAGAGTTTTCGCCCCGAAGAACGTT
TTCCAATGATGAGCACTTTTAAAGTTCTGCTATGTGGCGCGGTATTATCCCGTATTGACGCCGGGCAAGA
GCAACTCGGTCGCCGCATACACTATTCTCAGAATGACTTGGTTGAGTACTCACCAGTCACAGAAAAGCAT
CTTACGGATGGCATGACAGTAAGAGAATTATGCAGTGCTGCCATAACCATGAGTGATAACACTGCGGCCA
ACTTACTTCTGACAACGATCGGAGGACCGAAGGAGCTAACCGCTTTTTTGCACAACATGGGGGATCATGT
AACTCGCCTTGATCGTTGGGAACCGGAGCTGAATGAAGCCATACCAAACGACGAGCGTGACACCACGATG
CCTGTAGCAATGGCAACAACGTTGCGCAAACTATTAACTGGCGAACTACTTACTCTAGCTTCCCGGCAAC
AATTAATAGACTGGATGGAGGCGGATAAAGTTGCAGGACCACTTCTGCGCTCGGCCCTTCCGGCTGGCTG
GTTTATTGCTGATAAATCTGGAGCCGGTGAGCGTGGTAGTCGCGGTATCATTGCAGCACTGGGGCCAGAT
GGTAAGCCCTCCCGTATCGTAGTTATCTACACGACGGGGAGTCAGGCAACTATGGATGAACGAAATAGAC
AGATCGCTGAGATAGGTGCCTCACTGATTAAGCATTGGTAACTGTCAGACCAAGTTTACTCATATATACT
TTAGATTGATTTAAAACTTCATTTTTAATTTAAAAGGATCTAGGTGAAGATCCTTTTTGATAATCTCATG
ACCAAAATCCCTTAACGTGAGTTTTCGTTCCACTGAGCGTCAGACCCCGTAGAAAAGATCAAAGGATCTT
CTTGAGATCCTTTTTTTCTGCGCGTAATCTGCTGCTTGCAAACAAAAAAACCACCGCTACCAGCGGTGGT
TTGTTTGCCGGATCAAGAGCTACCAACTCTTTTTCCGAAGGTAACTGGCTTCAGCAGAGCGCAGATACCA
AATACTGTCCTTCTAGTGTAGCCGTAGTTAGGCCACCACTTCAAGAACTCTGTAGCACCGCCTACATACC
TCGCTCTGCTAATCCTGTTACCAGTGGCTGCTGCCAGTGGCGATAAGTCGTGTCTTACCGGGTTGGACTC
AAGACGATAGTTACCGGATAAGGCGCAGCGGTCGGGCTGAACGGGGGGTTCGTGCACACAGCCCAGCTTG
GAGCGAACGACCTACACCGAACTGAGATACCTACAGCGTGAGCTATGAGAAAGCGCCACGCTTCCCGAAG
GGAGAAAGGCGGACAGGTATCCGGTAAGCGGCAGGGTCGGAACAGGAGAGCGCACGAGGGAGCTTCCAGG
GGGAAACGCCTGGTATCTTTATAGTCCTGTCGGGTTTCGCCACCTCTGACTTGAGCGTCGATTTTTGTGA
TGCTCGTCAGGGGGGCGGAGCCTATGGAAAAACGCCAGCAACGCGGCCTTTTTACGGTTCCTGGCCTTTT
GCTGGCCTTTTGCTCACATGTTCTTTCCTGCGTTATCCCCTGATTCTGTGGATAACCGTATTACCGCCTT
TGAGTGAGCTGATACCGCTCGCCGCAGCCGAACGACCGAGCGCAGCGAGTCAGTGAGCGAGGAAGCGGAA
GAGCGCCCAATACGCAAACCGCCTCTCCCCGCGCGTTGGCCGATTCATTAATGCAGCTGGCACGACAGGT
TTCCCGACTGGAAAGCGGGCAGTGAGCGCAACGCAATTAATGTGAGTTACCTCACTCATTAGGCACCCCA
GGCTTTACACTTTATGCTTCCGGCTCCTATGTTGTGTGGAATTGTGAGCGGATAACAATTTCACACAGGA
AACAGCTATGACCATGATTACGCCAAGCGCGCAATTAACCCTCACTAAAGGGAACAAAAGCTGGAGCTCC
ACCGCGGTGGCGGCCGCGAATTCCCCGGGTCTAGAGGTCTCGGTTGGCAGTGACTCGGTCTCTTGCCGGC
TGGGCGCCATAACCAAGGTATCTATAGACCGCCAATCAGCAAACTACCTCCGTACATTCATGTTGCACCC
ACACATTTATACACCCAGACCGCGACAAATTACCCATAAGGTTGTTTGTGACGGCGTCGTACAAGAGAAC
GTGGGAACTTTTTAGGCTCACCAAAAAAGGAAGAAAAAATACGAGTTGCTGACAGAAGCCTCAAGAAAAA
AAAAATTCTTCTTCGACTATGCTGGAGGCAGAGATGATCGAGCCGGTAGTTAACTATATATAGCTAAATT
GGTTCCATCACCTTCTTTTCTGGTGTCGCTCCTTCTAGTGCTATTTCTGGCTTTTCCTATTTTTTTTTTT
CCATTTTTCTTTCTCTCTTTCTAATATATAAATTCTCTTGCATTTTCTATTTTTCTCTCTATCTATTCTA
CTTGTTTATTCCCTTCAAGGTTTTTTTTTAAGGAGTACTTGTTTTTAGAATATGCGGTCAACGAACTATA
ATTAACTAAAGATGACCGCTTTGGCTTACTACCAAATCCACTTGATCTACACCTTGCCAATCTTGGGTTT
GTTGGGTTTGTTGACCTCTCCAATCTTGACCAAGTTCGACATCTACAAAATCTCTATCTTGGTTTTCATC
GCTTTCTCTGCTACCACCCCATGGGACTCTTGGATCATCAGAAACGGTGCTTGGACCTACCCATCTGCTG
AATCTGGTCAAGGTGTTTTCGGAACCTTCTTGGACGTTCCATACGAAGAATACGCTTTCTTCGTTATCCA
AACCGTTATCACAGGTTTGGTTTACGTTTTGGCTACCAGACACTTGTTGCCATCTTTGGCTTTGCCAAAG
ACCCGATCTTCTGCTTTGTCTTTGGCTTTGAAGGCTTTGATCCCATTGCCAATCATCTACTTGTTCACCG
CTCACCCATCTCCATCTCCAGACCCATTGGTTACCGACCACTACTTCTACATGAGAGCTTTGTCTTTGTT
GATCACCCCACCAACCATGTTGTTGGCTGCTTTGTCTGGTGAATACGCTTTCGACTGGAAGTCTGGTAGA
GCTAAGTCTACCATCGCTGCTATCATGATCCCAACCGTTTACTTGATCTGGGTTGACTACGTTGCTGTTG
GTCAAGACTCTTGGTCTATCAACGACGAAAAGATCGTTGGTTGGAGATTGGGTGGTGTTTTGCCAATCGA
AGAAGCTATGTTCTTCTTGTTGACCAACTTGATGATCGTTTTGGGTTTGTCTGCTTGTGACCACACCCAG
GCTTTGTACTTGTTGCACGGTAGAACCATCTACGGTAACAAGAAGATGCCATCTTCTTTCCCATTGATCA
CCCCACCAGTTTTGTCTTTGTTCTTCTCTAGTAGACCATACTCTTCTCAACCAAAGAGAGACTTGGAATT
GGCTGTTAAGTTGTTGGAAGAAAAGTCTCGATCTTTCTTCGTTGCTTCTGCTGGTTTCCCATCTGAAGTT
AGAGAAAGATTGGTTGGTTTGTACGCTTTCTGTAGAGTTACCGACGACTTGATCGACTCTCCAGAAGTTT
CTTCTAACCCACACGCTACCATCGACATGGTTTCTGACTTCTTGACCTTGTTGTTCGGTCCACCATTGCA
CCCATCTCAACCAGACAAAATCTTGTCTTCTCCATTGTTGCCACCATCTCACCCAAGTAGACCAACAGGT
ATGTACCCATTGCCACCACCACCATCTTTGTCTCCAGCTGAATTGGTTCAATTCTTGACCGAAAGAGTTC
CAGTTCAATACCACTTCGCTTTCAGATTGTTGGCTAAGTTGCAAGGTTTGATCCCAAGATACCCATTGGA
CGAATTGTTGAGAGGTTACACCACCGACTTGATCTTCCCATTGTCTACCGAAGCTGTTCAAGCTAGAAAG
ACCCCAATCGAAACCACCGCTGACTTGTTGGACTACGGTTTGTGTGTTGCTGGTTCTGTTGCTGAATTGT
TGGTTTACGTTTCTTGGGCTTCTGCTCCATCTCAAGTTCCAGCTACCATCGAAGAAAGAGAAGCTGTTTT
GGTTGCTAGTAGAGAAATGGGAACCGCTTTGCAATTGGTTAACATCGCTAGAGACATCAAGGGTGACGCT
ACCGAAGGTAGATTCTACTTGCCATTGTCTTTCTTCGGTTTGCGCGACGAATCTAAGTTGGCTATCCCAA
CCGACTGGACCGAACCAAGACCACAAGACTTCGACAAGTTGTTGTCTTTGTCTCCATCTTCTACCTTGCC
ATCTTCTAACGCTTCTGAATCTTTCAGATTCGAATGGAAGACCTACTCTTTGCCATTGGTTGCTTACGCT
GAAGACTTGGCTAAGCACTCTTACAAGGGTATCGACAGATTGCCAACCGAAGTTCAAGCTGGTATGAGAG
CTGCTTGTGCTTCTTACTTGTTGATCGGTAGAGAAATCAAGGTTGTTTGGAAGGGTGACGTTGGTGAAAG
AAGAACCGTTGCTGGTTGGAGAAGAGTTAGAAAGGTTTTGTCTGTTGTTATGTCTGGTTGGGAAGGTCAA
TAGCCGAATTTCTTATGATTTATGATTTTTATTATTAAATAAGTTATAAAAAAAATAAGTGTATACAAAT
TTTAAAGTGACTCTTAGGTTTTAAAACGAAAATTCTTATTCTTGAGTAACTCTTTCCTGTAGGTCAGGTT
GCTTTCTCAGGTATAGCATGAGGTCGCTCTTATTGACCACACCTCTACCGG
Features (pLannotate 1.2.2; 21 found; start..end, strand, type, name):
     56..76      +  misc_feature   MCS (fragment): pBluescript multiple cloning site
     85..103     -  promoter       T7 promoter: promoter for bacteriophage T7 RNA polymerase
    111..266     +  CDS            lacZα (fragment): LacZα fragment of β-galactosidase; lacZ fragment
    274..729     +  rep_origin     f1 ori (sequence partly withheld): f1 bacteriophage origin of replication; arrow indicates direction of (+) strand synthesis
    730..781     -  misc_feature   bom (fragment): basis of mobility region from pBR322
    860..1663    -  CDS            URA3: orotidine-5'-phosphate decarboxylase, required for uracil biosynthesis; S. cerevisiae URA3; yeast auxotrophic marker, counterselectable with 5-fluoroorotic acid (5-FOA)
   1664..1879    -  promoter       URA3 promoter: S. cerevisiae URA3
   1894..1943    -  misc_feature   bom (fragment): basis of mobility region from pBR322
   2045..2080    -  CDS            rop (fragment): Rop protein, which maintains plasmids at low copy number; rop
   2149..2652    -  misc_feature   CEN/ARS: S. cerevisiae CEN6 centromere fused to an autonomously replicating sequence
   2689..2793    +  promoter       AmpR promoter: bla
   2794..3654    +  CDS            AmpR: β-lactamase; bla; confers resistance to ampicillin, carbenicillin, and related antibiotics
   3825..4413    +  rep_origin     ori: high-copy-number ColE1/pMB1/pBR322/pUC origin of replication
   4596..4688    +  CDS            lacI (fragment): lac repressor; lacI; The lac repressor binds to the lac operator to inhibit transcription in E. coli. This inhibition can be relieved by adding lactose or isopropyl-β-D-thiogalactopyranoside (IPTG).
   4701..4722    +  protein_bind   CAP binding site: CAP binding activates transcription in the presence of cAMP. E. coli catabolite activator protein
   4737..4767    +  promoter       lac promoter: promoter for the E. coli lac operon
   4775..4791    +  protein_bind   lac operator: The lac repressor binds to the lac operator to inhibit transcription in E. coli. This inhibition can be relieved by adding lactose or isopropyl-β-D-thiogalactopyranoside (IPTG). lac repressor encoded by lacI
   4836..4854    +  promoter       T3 promoter: promoter for bacteriophage T3 RNA polymerase
   4867..4890    +  misc_feature   MCS (fragment): pBluescript multiple cloning site
   5445..7463    +  CDS            crtYB: LCPS_PHARH - Also known as pbs. Experimental evidence at transcript level: Swiss-Prot protein existence level 2. Bifunctional enzyme that catalyzes the reactions from geranylgeranyl diphosphate to phytoene (phytoene synthase) and lycopene to beta-carotene via the intermediate gamma-carotene (lycopene cyclase). The cyclase preferentially catalyzes the symmetric cyclization of both ends of the substrate to produce dicyclic carotenoids. Beta-carotene is further processed to the acidic carotenoid astaxanthin. From Phaffia rhodozyma (Yeast) (Xanthophyllomyces dendrorhous).
   7468..7654    +  terminator     ADH1 terminator: S. cerevisiae ADH1; transcription terminator for the S. cerevisiae alcohol dehydrogenase 1 (ADH1) gene
