[The description below was written by a language model from this plasmid's Addgene catalogue record and pLannotate feature annotations shown in this document.]
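Description:
POT5-TEF2p-ycrtYB-ADH1t is an E. coli–Saccharomyces cerevisiae shuttle plasmid (about 7.7 kb) from the YeastFab standard-parts system, carrying a single assembled transcription unit (TU) in the POT5 receiving vector. The catalogue lists the vector type as unspecified, but the annotated features show a pBluescript/pRS-style layout. A high-copy ColE1/pUC origin and an ampicillin resistance gene (β-lactamase with its own promoter) support propagation and selection in bacteria. An f1 origin is also present. For yeast, a CEN6/ARS element provides stable, low-copy centromeric maintenance. URA3, under its native promoter, allows selection on uracil-deficient medium and counterselection with 5-fluoroorotic acid. Remnants of the lacZα region, the lac promoter/operator, T7 and T3 promoters and multiple cloning site fragments flank the insertion site.

The 2,722 bp insert is a yeast expression cassette. The annotation places the crtYB coding sequence directly upstream of the S. cerevisiae ADH1 terminator. The TEF2 promoter named in the construct title is not called by the annotation software, but it presumably lies in the unannotated stretch between the cloning site remnant and the start of the coding sequence. crtYB derives from Phaffia rhodozyma (Xanthophyllomyces dendrorhous) and encodes a bifunctional phytoene synthase/lycopene cyclase. This enzyme converts geranylgeranyl diphosphate to phytoene and cyclises lycopene to β-carotene via γ-carotene. The "y" prefix may indicate a yeast-adapted version of the gene, though the record does not say so.

The stated purpose is to serve as one TU for combinatorial construction of a β-carotene biosynthetic pathway in yeast. In that scheme it would be combined with TUs for other pathway genes under various promoters, so that pathway expression can be explored for metabolic engineering.
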