Addgene plasmid #65359: POT5-TEF2p-ycrtYB-ADH1t
Purpose: TU for combinatorial construction of ?-carotene pathway
Depositing lab: Junbiao Dai. Depositing organization: Tsinghua University. Publication: YeastFab: the design and construction of standard biological parts for metabolic engineering in Saccharomyces cerevisiae. Guo Y, Dong J, Zhou T, Auxillos J, Li T, Zhang W, Wang L, Shen Y, Luo Y, Zheng Y, Lin J, Chen GQ, Wu Q, Cai Y, Dai J. Nucleic Acids Res. 2015 May 8. pii: gkv464. 10.1093/nar/gkv464 PubMed 25956650.
Backbone
  Vector backbone: POT5
  Vector type: Unspecified
Growth in bacteria
  Bacterial resistance: Ampicillin, 100 μg/mL
  Growth temperature: 37°C
  Growth strain: DH5alpha
  Copy number: High Copy
Gene/Insert
  Gene/Insert name: TEF2p-ycrtYB-ADH1t
  Insert size (bp): 2722
  Cloning method: Unknown
  Sequencing primers: 5′ M13-F20; 3′ M13 Reverse
Terms and licenses: Academic/Nonprofit Terms; Industry Terms: Not Available to Industry
Depositor comments: construction of TUs(TEF2p-ycrtYB-ADH1t) in POT5 receiving vector
How to cite: POT5-TEF2p-ycrtYB-ADH1t was a gift from Junbiao Dai (Addgene plasmid # 65359 ; http://n2t.net/addgene:65359 ; RRID:Addgene_65359)
