>Addgene plasmid #65359 | POT5-TEF2p-ycrtYB-ADH1t | addgene partial sequence | sequence record 138647 | M13-F20 5'-TGTAAAACGACGGCCAGT-3'
CCCCTCGAGCTGCAGACCGGTACTAGTGGTCTCGATCCGCAGTGTCCTGGGTCTCTCTCAGAGGCCGGTA
GAGGTGTGGTCAATAAGAGCGACCTCATGCTATACCTGAGAAAGCAACCTGACCTACAGGAAAGAGTTAC
TCAAGAATAAGAATTTTCGTTTTAAAACCTAAGAGTCACTTTAAAATTTGTATACACTTATTTTTTTTAT
AACTTATTTAATAATAAAAATCATAAATCATAAGAAATTCGGCTATTGACCTTCCCAACCAGACATAACA
ACAGACAAAACCTTTCTAACTCTTCTCCAACCAGCAACGGTTCTTCTTTCACCAACGTCACCCTTCCAAA
CAACCTTGATTTCTCTACCGATCAACAAGTAAGAAGCACAAGCAGCTCTCATACCAGCTTGAACTTCGGT
TGGCAATCTGTCGATACCCTTGTAAGAGTGCTTAGCCAAGTCTTCAGCGTAAGCAACCAATGGCAAAGAG
TAGGTCTTCCATTCGAATCTGAAAGATTCAGAAGCGTTAGAAGATGGCAAGGTAGAAGATGGAGACAAAG
ACAACAACTTGTCGAAGTCTTGTGGTCTTGGTTCGGTCCAGTCGGTTGGGATAGCCAACTTAGATTCGTC
GCGCAAACCGAAGAAAGACAATGGCAAGTAGAATCTACCTTCGGTAGCGTCACCCTTGATGTCTCTAGCG
ATGTTAACCAATTGCAAAGCGGTTCCCATTTCTCTACTAGCAACCAA
