>Addgene plasmid #65359 | POT5-TEF2p-ycrtYB-ADH1t | addgene partial sequence | sequence record 138755 | M13-Rev 5'-CAGGAAACAGCTATGACC-3'
AGCTGGAGCTCCACCGCGGTGGCGGCCGCGAATTCCCCGGGTCTAGAGGTCTCGGTTGGCAGTGACTCGG
TCTCTTGCCGGCTGGGCGCCATAACCAAGGTATCTATAGACCGCCAATCAGCAAACTACCTCCGTACATT
CATGTTGCACCCACACATTTATACACCCAGACCGCGACAAATTACCCATAAGGTTGTTTGTGACGGCGTC
GTACAAGAGAACGTGGGAACTTTTTAGGCTCACCAAAAAAGGAAGAAAAAATACGAGTTGCTGACAGAAG
CCTCAAGAAAAAAAAAATTCTTCTTCGACTATGCTGGAGGCAGAGATGATCGAGCCGGTAGTTAACTATA
TATAGCTAAATTGGTTCCATCACCTTCTTTTCTGGTGTCGCTCCTTCTAGTGCTATTTCTGGCTTTTCCT
ATTTTTTTTTTTCCATTTTTCTTTCTCTCTTTCTAATATATAAATTCTCTTGCATTTTCTATTTTTCTCT
CTATCTATTCTACTTGTTTATTCCCTTCAAGGTTTTTTTTTAAGGAGTACTTGTTTTTAGAATATGCGGT
CAACGAACTATAATTAACTAAAGATGACCGCTTTGGCTTACTACCAAATCCACTTGATCTACACCTTGCC
AATCTTGGGTTTGTTGGGTTTGTTGACCTCTCCAATCTTGACCAAGTTCGACATCTACAAAATCTCTATC
TTGGTTTTCATCGCTTTCTCTGCTACCACCCCATGGGACTCTTGGATCATCAGAAACGGTGCTTGGACCT
ACC
